Addgene plasmid #64146: pCold-TF-hPLEKHM1
Purpose: For protein expression in E.coli
Depositing lab: Tamotsu Yoshimori. Depositing organization: The University of Osaka. Publication: Rubicon and PLEKHM1 negatively regulate the endocytic/autophagic pathway via a novel Rab7-binding domain. Tabata K, Matsunaga K, Sakane A, Sasaki T, Noda T, Yoshimori T. Mol Biol Cell. 2010 Dec;21(23):4162-72. doi: 10.1091/mbc.E10-06-0495. Epub 2010 Oct 13. PubMed 20943950.
Backbone
  Vector backbone: pCold TF
  Backbone manufacturer: Takara-Clontech
  Backbone size w/o insert (bp): 5769
  Vector type: Bacterial Expression
Growth in bacteria
  Bacterial resistance: Ampicillin, 100 μg/mL
  Growth temperature: 37°C
  Growth strain: DH5alpha
  Copy number: Unknown
Gene/Insert
  Gene/Insert name: PLEKHM1 (alt name: Pleckstrin homology domain-containing family M member 1)
  Species: H. sapiens (human)
  Entrez Gene: PLEKHM1 (a.k.a. AP162, B2, OPTA3, OPTB6)
  Promoter: cspA
  Tag / fusion protein: 6xHis-tag (N terminal on insert); Trigger Factor (TF) (N terminal on insert)
  Cloning method: Restriction Enzyme; 5′ cloning site XhoI (unknown if destroyed); 3′ cloning site XbaI (unknown if destroyed)
  Sequencing primers: 5′ N/A
Resource information
  A portion of this plasmid was derived from a plasmid made by: Kazusa DNA Research Institute (Kisarazu, Japan)
Terms and licenses: Academic/Nonprofit Terms; Industry Terms: Not Available to Industry
How to cite: pCold-TF-hPLEKHM1 was a gift from Tamotsu Yoshimori (Addgene plasmid # 64146 ; http://n2t.net/addgene:64146 ; RRID:Addgene_64146)
