[The description below was written by a language model from this plasmid's Addgene catalogue record.]
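Description:
pCold-TF-hPLEKHM1 is a bacterial expression plasmid built on the commercial pCold TF backbone (5769 bp without insert) and intended for producing recombinant human PLEKHM1 protein in E. coli. It is maintained under ampicillin selection. The record lists the copy number as unknown and does not describe the origin of replication, and no feature table is provided, so the finer details of the backbone are not documented here.

The insert is human PLEKHM1 (pleckstrin homology domain-containing family M member 1), cloned by restriction digestion between XhoI and XbaI sites; whether these sites survived cloning is not recorded. The record notes that part of the plasmid derives from material made by a DNA research institute, which may be the source of the cDNA, though this is not stated. Expression is driven by the cspA promoter, the cold-shock protein A promoter of E. coli, which in pCold-type vectors allows induction by shifting the culture to low temperature, a condition that slows translation and tends to favour proper folding.

The protein is made as an N-terminal fusion to a 6xHis tag and Trigger Factor. The His tag permits purification by immobilised metal affinity chromatography. Trigger Factor is a ribosome-associated prokaryotic chaperone that acts as a solubility-enhancing partner, which is useful for large or aggregation-prone eukaryotic proteins.

The stated purpose is protein expression in E. coli. The associated publication concerns regulation of the endocytic and autophagic pathway by Rubicon and PLEKHM1 through a Rab7-binding domain, which suggests the purified fusion protein was used for biochemical work such as binding studies, although the record does not specify the application.
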