>Addgene plasmid #64146 | pCold-TF-hPLEKHM1 | addgene partial sequence | sequence record 109860 | pCold-Fwd 5'-ACGCCATATCGCCGAAAGG-3'
AAGTGCATCATCATCATCATCACATGCAAGTTTCAGTTGAAACCACTCAAGGCCTTGGCCGCCGTGTAAC
GATTACTATCGCTGCTGACAGCATCGAGACCGCTGTTAAAAGCGAGCTGGTCAACGTTGCGAAAAAAGTA
CGTATTGACGGCTTCCGCAAGGGCAAAGTGCCAATGAATATCGTTGCTCAGCGTTATGGCGCGTCTGTAC
GCCAGGACGTTCTGGGTGACCTGATGAGCCGTAACTTCATTGACGCCATCATTAAAGAAAAAATCAATCC
GGCTGGCGCACCGACTTATGTTCCGGGCGAATACAAGCTGGGTGAAGACTTCACTTACTCTGTAGAGTTT
GAAGTTTATCCGGAAGTTGAACTGCAAGGTCTGGAAGCGATCGAAGTTGAAAAACCGATCGTTGAAGTGA
CCGACGCTGACGTTGACGGCATGCTGGATACTCTGCGTAAACAGCAGGCGACCTGGAAAGAAAAAGACGG
CGCTGTTGAAGCAGAAGACCGCGTGACCATCGACTTCACCGGTTCTGTAGACGGCGAAGAGTTCGAAGGC
GGTAAAGCGTCTGATTTCGTACTGGCGATGGGCCAGGGTCGTATGATCCCGGGCTTTGAAGACGGTATCA
AAGGCCACAAAGCTGGCGAAGAGTTCACCATCGACGTGACCTTCCCGGAAGAATACCACGCAGAAAACCT
GAAAGGTAAAGCAGCGAAATTCGCTATCAACCTGAAGAAAGTTGAAGAGCGTGAACTGCCGGAACTGACC
GCAGAGTTCATCAAACGTTTCGGCGTTGAAGATGGTTCCGTAGAAGGTCTGCGCGCTGAAGTGCGTAAAA
ACATGGAGCGCGAGCTGAAGAGCGCCATCCGTAACCGCGTTAAGTCTCAGGCGATCGAAGGTCTGGTAA
