>Addgene plasmid #64146 | pCold-TF-hPLEKHM1 | addgene partial sequence | sequence record 109875 | pCold-R 5'-CCAAATGGCAGGGATCTTAG-3'
AAATGTTCTGTTCCTGGTACTTGCGCCGGCGGGCACAGCGGGGGCAGCCCTTCTTCACCACAGCCTGGCA
GCTCTGGTGGAAGACGGTCTTGCACTCGGCACACCTGACTGTGGTGTCAAACTCAAAGGGGAAGATGATG
TCGTGGTGCTGGCAGATCTGGCAGATGAAGCCGCGCTGGGTGCACAGGTCGCAGTGGTAGACATGCTGGG
AGGCAAATTCAATCAGGGCCTTGAGGAATCCTTCATACACCCCGTCTGCGATCTGTTGGAGGTCAGCAAC
ACTGAACCTATGCGGAGATTCCAAGAGATAATTCCTGTGGTTGAGCCTCTTGCTGAGCTCCTTCAGGGCG
CCACTCCGGCACAGGCCCAGGTAATCCCCCAGGAGCTTCAGCTGCTCCCGTCTCCTCCCAATGAGGTGCA
TCCGCTCCACATGCTCGTACAGAGACGCGTTCACCATCTGCAGGTTGATGAGGGGCTGGGCCCGGATCTG
TGTCAGAAACTTCAGGGCCTGCCTGCAGATCGGGCGCTTGGTGAGGTCCCAGTTGTGGATGATCCTGGCC
GGAATCACTGAGGCATCGTCTTGGTGGCAGATGTCACAGTAATAGAGGCCAGAGAAGGCACAGAGCTTGG
GTCGTACAAAGGAGAAGCCGATCTGCCGGGAGCAGCCTGCGCAGAAGCAGCCTTGGGAGTCAAGGCCTTT
CTCCATGGGGATAGCCACCAGGTACTGCAGCAGGAAGCCATTCTCCCGGGTGGCAAATTTCAGCACCTCC
TGACAGTTTTCATCCAGGCTCCCGCCCAGGGTCACCGCCTCCTCGGCTGTCTCCAAGTAGGATGCCAGGA
CTTTGC
